>Addgene plasmid #182397 | pRSFDuet-1_VNp-DARPinOFF7 | addgene full sequence | sequence record 360659 | Addgene NGS Result
GGGGAATTGTGAGCGGATAACAATTCCCCTGTAGAAATAATTTTGTTTAACTTTAATAAGGAGATATACC
ATGGGCAGCAGCCATCACCATCATCACCACAGCCAGGATCCGAATTCGAGCTCGGCGCGCCTGCAGGTCG
ACAAGCTTGCGGCCGCATAATGCTTAAGTCGAACAGAAAGTAATCGTATTGTACACGGCCGCATAATCGA
AATTAATACGACTCACTATAGGGGAATTGTGAGCGGATAACAATTCCCCATCTTAGTATATTAGTTAAGT
ATAAGAAGGAGATATACATATGGATGTATTCATGAAAGGACTTTCAAAGGCCAAGGAGGGAGTTGTGGCA
GCTGCTGAGAAAACCAAACAGGGTGTGGCAGAAGCAGCAGGAAAGACAAAAGAGGGTGTTCTCAGATCTG
GAGGAAGCGGAATGGGTTCGGACTTAGGCCGCAAGTTACTGGAAGCTGCACGCGCGGGTCAAGACGACGA
GGTACGCATCCTTATGGCCAATGGTGCGGACGTCAACGCCGCCGATAATACCGGAACAACTCCTTTGCAC
CTCGCAGCATATTCCGGCCATTTAGAGATTGTAGAGGTACTGCTTAAGCACGGTGCCGATGTAGATGCGT
CGGACGTATTCGGGTACACGCCTCTCCACCTCGCCGCTTATTGGGGCCACTTAGAAATTGTAGAGGTGCT
CTTGAAGAATGGTGCCGACGTGAATGCTATGGATTCAGACGGCATGACACCGCTCCATCTGGCCGCGAAA
TGGGGTTATCTGGAGATCGTCGAGGTTCTCTTGAAACATGGCGCCGACGTCAATGCACAAGATAAGTTCG
GCAAGACTGCCTTCGACATCAGCATCGACAACGGTAATGAGGACCTGGCCGAGATCCTTCAAAAGTTGAA
TGGTACCCATCATCATCATCATCATTAACTCGAGTCTGGTAAAGAAACCGCTGCTGCGAAATTTGAACGC
CAGCACATGGACTCGTCTACTAGCGCAGCTTAATTAACCTAGGCTGCTGCCACCGCTGAGCAATAACTAG
CATAACCCCTTGGGGCCTCTAAACGGGTCTTGAGGGGTTTTTTGCTGAAACCTCAGGCATTTGAGAAGCA
CACGGTCACACTGCTTCCGGTAGTCAATAAACCGGTAAACCAGCAATAGACATAAGCGGCTATTTAACGA
CCCTGCCCTGAACCGACGACAAGCTGACGACCGGGTCTCCGCAAGTGGCACTTTTCGGGGAAATGTGCGC
GGAACCCCTATTTGTTTATTTTTCTAAATACATTCAAATATGTATCCGCTCATGAATTAATTCTTAGAAA
AACTCATCGAGCATCAAATGAAACTGCAATTTATTCATATCAGGATTATCAATACCATATTTTTGAAAAA
GCCGTTTCTGTAATGAAGGAGAAAACTCACCGAGGCAGTTCCATAGGATGGCAAGATCCTGGTATCGGTC
TGCGATTCCGACTCGTCCAACATCAATACAACCTATTAATTTCCCCTCGTCAAAAATAAGGTTATCAAGT
GAGAAATCACCATGAGTGACGACTGAATCCGGTGAGAATGGCAAAAGTTTATGCATTTCTTTCCAGACTT
GTTCAACAGGCCAGCCATTACGCTCGTCATCAAAATCACTCGCATCAACCAAACCGTTATTCATTCGTGA
TTGCGCCTGAGCGAGACGAAATACGCGGTCGCTGTTAAAAGGACAATTACAAACAGGAATCGAATGCAAC
CGGCGCAGGAACACTGCCAGCGCATCAACAATATTTTCACCTGAATCAGGATATTCTTCTAATACCTGGA
ATGCTGTTTTCCCGGGGATCGCAGTGGTGAGTAACCATGCATCATCAGGAGTACGGATAAAATGCTTGAT
GGTCGGAAGAGGCATAAATTCCGTCAGCCAGTTTAGTCTGACCATCTCATCTGTAACATCATTGGCAACG
CTACCTTTGCCATGTTTCAGAAACAACTCTGGCGCATCGGGCTTCCCATACAATCGATAGATTGTCGCAC
CTGATTGCCCGACATTATCGCGAGCCCATTTATACCCATATAAATCAGCATCCATGTTGGAATTTAATCG
CGGCCTAGAGCAAGACGTTTCCCGTTGAATATGGCTCATACTCTTCCTTTTTCAATATTATTGAAGCATT
TATCAGGGTTATTGTCTCATGAGCGGATACATATTTGAATGTATTTAGAAAAATAAACAAATAGGCATGC
AGCGCTCTTCCGCTTCCTCGCTCACTGACTCGCTACGCTCGGTCGTTCGACTGCGGCGAGCGGTGTCAGC
TCACTCAAAAGCGGTAATACGGTTATCCACAGAATCAGGGGATAAAGCCGGAAAGAACATGTGAGCAAAA
AGCAAAGCACCGGAAGAAGCCAACGCCGCAGGCGTTTTTCCATAGGCTCCGCCCCCCTGACGAGCATCAC
AAAAATCGACGCTCAAGCCAGAGGTGGCGAAACCCGACAGGACTATAAAGATACCAGGCGTTTCCCCCTG
GAAGCTCCCTCGTGCGCTCTCCTGTTCCGACCCTGCCGCTTACCGGATACCTGTCCGCCTTTCTCCCTTC
GGGAAGCGTGGCGCTTTCTCATAGCTCACGCTGTTGGTATCTCAGTTCGGTGTAGGTCGTTCGCTCCAAG
CTGGGCTGTGTGCACGAACCCCCCGTTCAGCCCGACCGCTGCGCCTTATCCGGTAACTATCGTCTTGAGT
CCAACCCGGTAAGACACGACTTATCGCCACTGGCAGCAGCCATTGGTAACTGATTTAGAGGACTTTGTCT
TGAAGTTATGCACCTGTTAAGGCTAAACTGAAAGAACAGATTTTGGTGAGTGCGGTCCTCCAACCCACTT
ACCTTGGTTCAAAGAGTTGGTAGCTCAGCGAACCTTGAGAAAACCACCGTTGGTAGCGGTGGTTTTTCTT
TATTTATGAGATGATGAATCAATCGGTCTATCAAGTCAACGAACAGCTATTCCGTTACTCTAGATTTCAG
TGCAATTTATCTCTTCAAATGTAGCACCTGAAGTCAGCCCCATACGATATAAGTTGTAATTCTCATGTTA
GTCATGCCCCGCGCCCACCGGAAGGAGCTGACTGGGTTGAAGGCTCTCAAGGGCATCGGTCGAGATCCCG
GTGCCTAATGAGTGAGCTAACTTACATTAATTGCGTTGCGCTCACTGCCCGCTTTCCAGTCGGGAAACCT
GTCGTGCCAGCTGCATTAATGAATCGGCCAACGCGCGGGGAGAGGCGGTTTGCGTATTGGGCGCCAGGGT
GGTTTTTCTTTTCACCAGTGAGACGGGCAACAGCTGATTGCCCTTCACCGCCTGGCCCTGAGAGAGTTGC
AGCAAGCGGTCCACGCTGGTTTGCCCCAGCAGGCGAAAATCCTGTTTGATGGTGGTTAACGGCGGGATAT
AACATGAGCTGTCTTCGGTATCGTCGTATCCCACTACCGAGATGTCCGCACCAACGCGCAGCCCGGACTC
GGTAATGGCGCGCATTGCGCCCAGCGCCATCTGATCGTTGGCAACCAGCATCGCAGTGGGAACGATGCCC
TCATTCAGCATTTGCATGGTTTGTTGAAAACCGGACATGGCACTCCAGTCGCCTTCCCGTTCCGCTATCG
GCTGAATTTGATTGCGAGTGAGATATTTATGCCAGCCAGCCAGACGCAGACGCGCCGAGACAGAACTTAA
TGGGCCCGCTAACAGCGCGATTTGCTGGTGACCCAATGCGACCAGATGCTCCACGCCCAGTCGCGTACCG
TCTTCATGGGAGAAAATAATACTGTTGATGGGTGTCTGGTCAGAGACATCAAGAAATAACGCCGGAACAT
TAGTGCAGGCAGCTTCCACAGCAATGGCATCCTGGTCATCCAGCGGATAGTTAATGATCAGCCCACTGAC
GCGTTGCGCGAGAAGATTGTGCACCGCCGCTTTACAGGCTTCGACGCCGCTTCGTTCTACCATCGACACC
ACCACGCTGGCACCCAGTTGATCGGCGCGAGATTTAATCGCCGCGACAATTTGCGACGGCGCGTGCAGGG
CCAGACTGGAGGTGGCAACGCCAATCAGCAACGACTGTTTGCCCGCCAGTTGTTGTGCCACGCGGTTGGG
AATGTAATTCAGCTCCGCCATCGCCGCTTCCACTTTTTCCCGCGTTTTCGCAGAAACGTGGCTGGCCTGG
TTCACCACGCGGGAAACGGTCTGATAAGAGACACCGGCATACTCTGCGACATCGTATAACGTTACTGGTT
TCACATTCACCACCCTGAATTGACTCTCTTCCGGGCGCTATCATGCCATACCGCGAAAGGTTTTGCGCCA
TTCGATGGTGTCCGGGATCTCGACGCTCTCCCTTATGCGACTCCTGCATTAGGAAATTAATACGACTCAC
TATA
Features (pLannotate 1.2.2; 20 found; start..end, strand, type, name):
      3..27      +  protein_bind   lac operator: The lac repressor binds to the lac operator to inhibit transcription in E. coli. This inhibition can be relieved by adding lactose or isopropyl-β-D-thiogalactopyranoside (IPTG). lac repressor encoded by lacI
     42..64      +  RBS            RBS: efficient ribosome binding site from bacteriophage T7 gene 10 (Olins and Rangwala, 1989)
    214..232     +  promoter       T7 promoter: promoter for bacteriophage T7 RNA polymerase
    233..257     +  protein_bind   lac operator: The lac repressor binds to the lac operator to inhibit transcription in E. coli. This inhibition can be relieved by adding lactose or isopropyl-β-D-thiogalactopyranoside (IPTG). lac repressor encoded by lacI
    300..359     +  CDS            Sncb (fragment): SYUB_MOUSE - Experimental evidence at protein level: Swiss-Prot protein existence level 1. May be involved in neuronal plasticity. From Mus musculus (Mouse).
    441..902     +  CDS            Gabpb1 (fragment): GABP1_MOUSE - Also known as Gabpb, Gabpb2. Experimental evidence at protein level: Swiss-Prot protein existence level 1. Transcription factor capable of interacting with purine rich repeats (GA repeats) (PubMed:25200183). Acts as a a master regulator of nuclear-encoded mitochondrial genes (PubMed:25200183). From Mus musculus (Mouse).
    918..935     +  CDS            capTEV™ (fragment): composite tag for in vivo biotinylation, TEV protease cleavage, and 6xHis tagging
    951..992     +  CDS            S-Tag (fragment): affinity and epitope tag derived from pancreatic ribonuclease A
   1022..1039    +  CDS            SET1 (fragment): solubility-enhancement tag derived from T7 phage gene 10B
   1047..1094    +  terminator     T7 terminator: transcription terminator for bacteriophage T7 RNA polymerase
   1258..1315    +  promoter       AmpR promoter (fragment): bla
   1324..2139    -  CDS            KanR: aminoglycoside phosphotransferase; aph(3')-Ia; confers resistance to kanamycin in bacteria or G418 (Geneticin®) in eukaryotes
   2140..2231    -  promoter       AmpR promoter: bla
   2247..2996    -  rep_origin     RSF ori: Plasmids containing the RSF 1030 origin of replication can be propagated in E. coli cells that contain additional plasmids with compatible origins.
   3079..3143    -  CDS            TcR (fragment): tetracycline efflux protein; tet; confers resistance to tetracycline
   3158..3179    -  protein_bind   CAP binding site: CAP binding activates transcription in the presence of cAMP. E. coli catabolite activator protein
   3192..4274    -  CDS            lacI: lac repressor; lacI; The lac repressor binds to the lac operator to inhibit transcription in E. coli. This inhibition can be relieved by adding lactose or isopropyl-β-D-thiogalactopyranoside (IPTG).
   4275..4352    -  promoter       lacI promoter: lacI
   4360..4395    -  CDS            TcR (fragment): tetracycline efflux protein; tet; confers resistance to tetracycline
   4398..2       +  promoter       T7 promoter (across the origin): promoter for bacteriophage T7 RNA polymerase
