[The description below was written by a language model from this plasmid's Addgene catalogue record and pLannotate feature annotations shown in this document.]
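Description:
pRSFDuet-1_VNp-DARPinOFF7 is a bacterial expression plasmid built on the Novagen pRSFDuet-1 backbone, a roughly 4.4 kb vector designed for T7-driven protein production in E. coli. It replicates from the RSF1030 origin, listed as high copy and compatible with plasmids carrying other origin types, so it can be co-maintained with them for co-expression. Selection is by kanamycin through an aminoglycoside phosphotransferase gene. The backbone also carries lacI with its own promoter, supplying the repressor that binds the lac operators placed next to each T7 promoter, so that expression is held off until induced with IPTG in a host that provides T7 RNA polymerase.

As expected for a Duet vector, the feature table shows two T7 promoter/lac operator units. The first is followed by a ribosome binding site but no annotated coding sequence, while the insert appears to sit downstream of the second. The open reading frame begins with the Vesicle Nucleating peptide (VNp), picked up by the annotation software as a short synuclein-like fragment, followed by the DARPin OFF7 coding region, which is annotated by homology as a fragment of the ankyrin-repeat protein Gabpb1. Short matches to a His-containing tag and the S-tag lie downstream before the T7 terminator, although the record does not say whether they are translated as part of the fusion. The catalogue lists Agrobacterium radiobacter as the species, which fits poorly with a DARPin insert, and also notes a synthetic origin.

According to the associated publication title, the construct serves high-yield, vesicle-packaged recombinant protein production from E. coli, with the N-terminal VNp tag directing the fused DARPin into vesicles.
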