Addgene plasmid #182397: pRSFDuet-1_VNp-DARPinOFF7
Purpose: Bacterial expression of Vesicle Nucleating peptide-DARPinOFF7 fusion
Depositing lab: Dan Mulvihill. Depositing organization: London and South East University Group (LASE). Publication: High-yield vesicle-packaged recombinant protein production from E. coli. Eastwood TA, Baker K, Streather BR, Allen N, Wang L, Botchway SW, Brown IR, Hiscock JR, Lennon C, Mulvihill DP. Cell Rep Methods. 2023 Feb 2;3(2):100396. doi: 10.1016/j.crmeth.2023.100396. eCollection 2023 Feb 27. PubMed 36936078.
Backbone
  Vector backbone: pRSFDUET-1
  Backbone manufacturer: Novagen
  Vector type: Bacterial Expression
Growth in bacteria
  Bacterial resistance: Kanamycin, 50 μg/mL
  Growth temperature: 37°C
  Growth strain: DH5alpha
  Copy number: High Copy
Gene/Insert
  Gene/Insert name: VNp-DARPinOFF7
  Species: Agrobacterium radiobacter
  GenBank ID: UniProtKB: B9JMD9
  Promoter: T7
  Tag / fusion protein: Vesicle Nucleating peptide (VNp) (N terminal on insert)
  Cloning method: Restriction Enzyme; 5′ cloning site Unknown (unknown if destroyed); 3′ cloning site Unknown (unknown if destroyed)
Resource information
  A portion of this plasmid was derived from a plasmid made by: Synthetic
Terms and licenses: Academic/Nonprofit Terms; Industry Terms: Not Available to Industry
How to cite: pRSFDuet-1_VNp-DARPinOFF7 was a gift from Dan Mulvihill (Addgene plasmid # 182397 ; http://n2t.net/addgene:182397 ; RRID:Addgene_182397)
